Addgene plasmid #238913: tdTomato-fMCP
Purpose: Contains tdTomato-fMCP fluorogenic protein
Depositing lab: Jian-Hui Jiang. Depositing organization: Hunan University. Publication: Fluorogenic Interacting Protein Stabilization for Orthogonal RNA Imaging. Zhou WJ, Wu MY, Shao XJ, Tang LJ, Wang F, Jiang JH. Angew Chem Int Ed Engl. 2025 Apr 10:e202502350. doi: 10.1002/anie.202502350. PubMed 40208703.
Backbone
  Vector backbone: pcDNA3.1
  Vector type: Mammalian Expression
Growth in bacteria
  Bacterial resistance: Ampicillin, 100 μg/mL
  Growth temperature: 37°C
  Growth strain: DH5alpha
  Copy number: High Copy
Gene/Insert
  Gene/Insert name: tdTomato-fMCP
  Species: Synthetic
  Promoter: miniCMV (GGTAGGCGTGTACGGTGGGAGGCCTATATAAGCAGAGCT)
  Cloning method: Restriction Enzyme; 5′ cloning site MluI (not destroyed) (unknown if destroyed); 3′ cloning site EcoRI (not destroyed) (unknown if destroyed)
Terms and licenses: Academic/Nonprofit Terms; Industry Terms: Not Available to Industry
How to cite: tdTomato-fMCP was a gift from Jian-Hui Jiang (Addgene plasmid # 238913 ; http://n2t.net/addgene:238913 ; RRID:Addgene_238913)
