[The description below was written by a language model from this plasmid's Addgene catalogue record and pLannotate feature annotations shown in this document.]
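Description:
tdTomato-fMCP is a mammalian expression plasmid built on a pcDNA3.1 backbone that encodes a synthetic fusion of the red-orange fluorescent protein tdTomato to a "fluorogenic" version of the bacteriophage MS2 coat protein (MCP). It is propagated in E. coli through a high-copy ColE1/pUC-type origin with ampicillin selection from the bla gene, and it also carries an f1 origin. An SV40 promoter–driven neomycin phosphotransferase cassette with an SV40 polyadenylation signal allows G418 selection in mammalian cells.

The payload is driven not by the full CMV enhancer/promoter but by a minimal CMV core promoter, which would be expected to give low-level expression. The open reading frame runs from tdTomato through an HIV Rev-derived nuclear export signal into the MS2 coat protein sequence, and transcription ends at the bGH polyadenylation signal. The coat protein is annotated as two adjacent fragments separated by a short gap, which suggests it has been modified relative to the wild-type sequence, although the record does not spell out the changes. MCP binds a specific MS2 RNA stem-loop, so the fusion serves as a reporter for transcripts tagged with those hairpins. The associated publication title points to an interaction-dependent protein stabilization strategy for orthogonal RNA imaging, in which signal is meant to appear when the protein engages its RNA target, but the mechanism is not detailed in the fields.

Two sequence records are provided. The 6,685 nt full sequence shows the complete tandem-dimer tdTomato, whereas the 5,959 nt analyzer record shows only a single dTomato unit. The two are otherwise identical in layout, and the difference is possibly an assembly collapse of the repeated tdTomato halves.
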