Features (pLannotate 1.2.2; 21 found; start..end, strand, type, name):
     28..80      -  misc_feature   bom (fragment): basis of mobility region from pBR322
    235..273     +  promoter       minimal CMV promoter: human cytomegalovirus (CMV) immediate early promoter
    309..1736    +  CDS            tdTomato: tdTomato is a basic (constitutively fluorescent) orange fluorescent protein published in 2004, derived from Discosoma sp.. It is reported to be a somewhat slowly-maturing tandem dimer with low acid sensitivity.
   1767..1793    +  CDS            NES: nuclear export signal from the HIV Rev protein (Fischer et al., 1995)
   1822..1970    +  CDS            MS2 (fragment): bacteriophage MS2 coat protein binds to a specific stem-loop structure in the viral RNA (Peabody, 1993)
   1983..2181    +  CDS            MS2 (fragment): bacteriophage MS2 coat protein binds to a specific stem-loop structure in the viral RNA (Peabody, 1993)
   2238..2256    -  promoter       SP6 promoter: promoter for bacteriophage SP6 RNA polymerase
   2282..2506    +  polyA_signal   bGH poly(A) signal: bovine growth hormone polyadenylation signal
   2510..2531    +  promoter       SV40 promoter (fragment): SV40 enhancer and early promoter
   2552..2980    +  rep_origin     f1 ori (sequence partly withheld): f1 bacteriophage origin of replication; arrow indicates direction of (+) strand synthesis
   2994..3323    +  promoter       SV40 promoter: SV40 enhancer and early promoter
   3390..4181    +  CDS            neo: KKA2_KLEPN - Also known as kan, nptII. Experimental evidence at protein level: Swiss-Prot protein existence level 1. Resistance to kanamycin, neomycin, paromomycin, ribostamycin, butirosin and gentamicin B. From Klebsiella pneumoniae.
   4205..4363    +  CDS            ble (fragment): BLE_KLEPN - Experimental evidence at protein level: Swiss-Prot protein existence level 1. Binding protein with a strong affinity to the bleomycin family of antibiotics. Binds to CL990; an antimitotic-antibiotic compound. From Klebsiella pneumoniae.
   4358..4479    +  polyA_signal   SV40 poly(A) signal: SV40 polyadenylation signal
   4552..4568    -  protein_bind   lac operator: The lac repressor binds to the lac operator to inhibit transcription in E. coli. This inhibition can be relieved by adding lactose or isopropyl-β-D-thiogalactopyranoside (IPTG). lac repressor encoded by lacI
   4576..4606    -  promoter       lac promoter: promoter for the E. coli lac operon
   4621..4642    -  protein_bind   CAP binding site: CAP binding activates transcription in the presence of cAMP. E. coli catabolite activator protein
   4655..4747    -  CDS            lacI (fragment): lac repressor; lacI; The lac repressor binds to the lac operator to inhibit transcription in E. coli. This inhibition can be relieved by adding lactose or isopropyl-β-D-thiogalactopyranoside (IPTG).
   4930..5518    -  rep_origin     ori: high-copy-number ColE1/pMB1/pBR322/pUC origin of replication
   5689..6549    -  CDS            AmpR: β-lactamase; bla; confers resistance to ampicillin, carbenicillin, and related antibiotics
   6550..6654    -  promoter       AmpR promoter: bla
>Addgene plasmid #238913 | tdTomato-fMCP | addgene full sequence | sequence record 489339 | Addgene NGS Result
GACGGATCGGGAGATCTCCCGATCCCCTATGGTGCACTCTCAGTACAATCTGCTCTGATGCCGCATAGTT
AAGCCAGTATCTGCTCCCTGCTTGTGTGTTGGAGGTCGCTGAGTAGTGCGCGAGCAAAATTTAAGCTACA
ACAAGGCAAGGCTTGACCGACAATTGCATGAAGAATCTGCTTAGGGTTAGGCGTTTTGCGCTGCTTCGCG
ATGTACGGGCCAGATATACGCGTTGGTAGGCGTGTACGGTGGGAGGCCTATATAAGCAGAGCTCGTTTAG
TGAACCGTCAGATCGCGCCGACATCACCATGGTGAGCAAGGGCGAGGAGGTCATCAAAGAGTTCATGCGC
TTCAAGGTGCGCATGGAGGGCTCCATGAACGGCCACGAGTTCGAGATCGAGGGCGAGGGCGAGGGCCGCC
CCTACGAGGGCACCCAGACCGCCAAGCTGAAGGTGACCAAGGGCGGCCCCCTGCCCTTCGCCTGGGACAT
CCTGTCCCCCCAGTTCATGTACGGCTCCAAGGCGTACGTGAAGCACCCCGCCGACATCCCCGATTACAAG
AAGCTGTCCTTCCCCGAGGGCTTCAAGTGGGAGCGCGTGATGAACTTCGAGGACGGCGGTCTGGTGACCG
TGACCCAGGACTCCTCCCTGCAGGACGGCACGCTGATCTACAAGGTGAAGATGCGCGGCACCAACTTCCC
CCCCGACGGCCCCGTAATGCAGAAGAAGACCATGGGCTGGGAGGCCTCCACCGAGCGCCTGTACCCCCGC
GACGGCGTGCTGAAGGGCGAGATCCACCAGGCCCTGAAGCTGAAGGACGGCGGCCACTACCTGGTGGAGT
TCAAGACCATCTACATGGCCAAGAAGCCCGTGCAACTGCCCGGCTACTACTACGTGGACACCAAGCTGGA
CATCACCTCCCACAACGAGGACTACACCATCGTGGAACAGTACGAGCGCTCCGAGGGCCGCCACCACCTG
TTCCTGGGGCATGGCACCGGCAGCACCGGCAGCGGCAGCTCCGGCACCGCCTCCTCCGAGGACAACAACA
TGGCCGTCATCAAAGAGTTCATGCGCTTCAAGGTGCGCATGGAGGGCTCCATGAACGGCCACGAGTTCGA
GATCGAGGGCGAGGGCGAGGGCCGCCCCTACGAGGGCACCCAGACCGCCAAGCTGAAGGTGACCAAGGGC
GGCCCCCTGCCCTTCGCCTGGGACATCCTGTCCCCCCAGTTCATGTACGGCTCCAAGGCGTACGTGAAGC
ACCCCGCCGACATCCCCGATTACAAGAAGCTGTCCTTCCCCGAGGGCTTCAAGTGGGAGCGCGTGATGAA
CTTCGAGGACGGCGGTCTGGTGACCGTGACCCAGGACTCCTCCCTGCAGGACGGCACGCTGATCTACAAG
GTGAAGATGCGCGGCACCAACTTCCCCCCCGACGGCCCCGTAATGCAGAAGAAGACCATGGGCTGGGAGG
CCTCCACCGAGCGCCTGTACCCCCGCGACGGCGTGCTGAAGGGCGAGATCCACCAGGCCCTGAAGCTGAA
GGACGGCGGCCACTACCTGGTGGAGTTCAAGACCATCTACATGGCCAAGAAGCCCGTGCAACTGCCCGGC
TACTACTACGTGGACACCAAGCTGGACATCACCTCCCACAACGAGGACTACACCATCGTGGAACAGTACG
AGCGCTCCGAGGGCCGCCACCACCTGTTCCTGTACGGCATGGACGAGCTGTACAAGGGAGGCGGAGGCTC
CGGAGGCGGAGGCTCCCTGCCCCCCCTGGAGCGCCTGACCCTGGGAGGCGGAGGCTCCGGAGGCGGAGGC
TCCGCCTGGCGTTCGTACTTAAATATGGAACTAACCATTCCAATTTTCGCCACGAATTCCGACTGCGAGC
TTATTGTTAAGGCAATGCAAGGTCTCCTAAAAGATGGAAACCCGATTCCCTCAGCAATCGCAGCAAACTC
CGGCATCTACGGCTCCGGAATGGCTTCTAACTTTACTCAGTTCGTTCTCGTCGACAATGGCGGAACTGGC
GACGTGACTGTCGCCCCAAGCAACTTCGCTAACGGGATCGCTGAATGGATCAGCTCTAACTCGCGTTCAC
AGGCTTACAAAGTAACCTGTAGCGTTCGTCAGAGCTCTGCGCAGAATCGCAAATACACCATCAAAGTCGA
GGTGCCTAAAGGCGGATCCCGTCGCCGCCGTCGTCGCCGCGGTTAAGAATTCTCTAGAGGGCCCTATTCT
ATAGTGTCACCTAAATGCTAGAGCTCGCTGATCAGCCTCGACTGTGCCTTCTAGTTGCCAGCCATCTGTT
GTTTGCCCCTCCCCCGTGCCTTCCTTGACCCTGGAAGGTGCCACTCCCACTGTCCTTTCCTAATAAAATG
AGGAAATTGCATCGCATTGTCTGAGTAGGTGTCATTCTATTCTGGGGGGTGGGGTGGGGCAGGACAGCAA
GGGGGAGGATTGGGAAGACAATAGCAGGCATGCTGGGGATGCGGTGGGCTCTATGGCTTCTGAGGCGGAA
AGAACCAGCTGGGGCTCTAGGGGGTATCCCC
[124 nt withheld, positions 2552-2675]
C
[91 nt withheld, positions 2677-2767]
A
[49 nt withheld, positions 2769-2817]
CCTTTGACGTTGGAGTCCACGTTCTTT
[37 nt withheld, positions 2845-2881]
ACCCTATCTCGGTCTATTCTTTTGATTTATAAGGGATTTTGCCGATTTCGGCCTATTGGTTAAAAAATGA
GCTGATTTAACAAAAATTTAACGCGAATTAATTCTGTGGAATGTGTGTCAGTTAGGGTGTGGAAAGTCCC
CAGGCTCCCCAGCAGGCAGAAGTATGCAAAGCATGCATCTCAATTAGTCAGCAACCAGGTGTGGAAAGTC
CCCAGGCTCCCCAGCAGGCAGAAGTATGCAAAGCATGCATCTCAATTAGTCAGCAACCATAGTCCCGCCC
CTAACTCCGCCCATCCCGCCCCTAACTCCGCCCAGTTCCGCCCATTCTCCGCCCCATGGCTGACTAATTT
TTTTTATTTATGCAGAGGCCGAGGCCGCCTCTGCCTCTGAGCTATTCCAGAAGTAGTGAGGAGGCTTTTT
TGGAGGCCTAGGCTTTTGCAAAAAGCTCCCGGGAGCTTGTATATCCATTTTCGGATCTGATCAAGAGACA
GGATGAGGATCGTTTCGCATGATTGAACAAGATGGATTGCACGCAGGTTCTCCGGCCGCTTGGGTGGAGA
GGCTATTCGGCTATGACTGGGCACAACAGACAATCGGCTGCTCTGATGCCGCCGTGTTCCGGCTGTCAGC
GCAGGGGCGCCCGGTTCTTTTTGTCAAGACCGACCTGTCCGGTGCCCTGAATGAACTGCAGGACGAGGCA
GCGCGGCTATCGTGGCTGGCCACGACGGGCGTTCCTTGCGCAGCTGTGCTCGACGTTGTCACTGAAGCGG
GAAGGGACTGGCTGCTATTGGGCGAAGTGCCGGGGCAGGATCTCCTGTCATCTCACCTTGCTCCTGCCGA
GAAAGTATCCATCATGGCTGATGCAATGCGGCGGCTGCATACGCTTGATCCGGCTACCTGCCCATTCGAC
CACCAAGCGAAACATCGCATCGAGCGAGCACGTACTCGGATGGAAGCCGGTCTTGTCGATCAGGATGATC
TGGACGAAGAGCATCAGGGGCTCGCGCCAGCCGAACTGTTCGCCAGGCTCAAGGCGCGCATGCCCGACGG
CGAGGATCTCGTCGTGACCCATGGCGATGCCTGCTTGCCGAATATCATGGTGGAAAATGGCCGCTTTTCT
GGATTCATCGACTGTGGCCGGCTGGGTGTGGCGGACCGCTATCAGGACATAGCGTTGGCTACCCGTGATA
TTGCTGAAGAGCTTGGCGGCGAATGGGCTGACCGCTTCCTCGTGCTTTACGGTATCGCCGCTCCCGATTC
GCAGCGCATCGCCTTCTATCGCCTTCTTGACGAGTTCTTCTGAGCGGGACTCTGGGGTTCGAAATGACCG
ACCAAGCGACGCCCAACCTGCCATCACGAGATTTCGATTCCACCGCCGCCTTCTATGAAAGGTTGGGCTT
CGGAATCGTTTTCCGGGACGCCGGCTGGATGATCCTCCAGCGCGGGGATCTCATGCTGGAGTTCGTCGCC
CACCCCAACTTGTTTATTGCAGCTTATAATGGTTACAAATAAAGCAATAGCATCACAAATTTCACAAATA
AAGCATTTTTTTCACTGCATTCTAGTTGTGGTTTGTCCAAACTCATCAATGTATCTTATCATGTCTGTAT
ACCGTCGACCTCTAGCTAGAGCTTGGCGTAATCATGGTCATAGCTGTTTCCTGTGTGAAATTGTTATCCG
CTCACAATTCCACACAACATACGAGCCGGAAGCATAAAGTGTAAAGCCTGGGGTGCCTAATGAGTGAGCT
AACTCACATTAATTGCGTTGCGCTCACTGCCCGCTTTCCAGTCGGGAAACCTGTCGTGCCAGCTGCATTA
ATGAATCGGCCAACGCGCGGGGAGAGGCGGTTTGCGTATTGGGCGCTCTTCCGCTTCCTCGCTCACTGAC
TCGCTGCGCTCGGTCGTTCGGCTGCGGCGAGCGGTATCAGCTCACTCAAAGGCGGTAATACGGTTATCCA
CAGAATCAGGGGATAACGCAGGAAAGAACATGTGAGCAAAAGGCCAGCAAAAGGCCAGGAACCGTAAAAA
GGCCGCGTTGCTGGCGTTTTTCCATAGGCTCCGCCCCCCTGACGAGCATCACAAAAATCGACGCTCAAGT
CAGAGGTGGCGAAACCCGACAGGACTATAAAGATACCAGGCGTTTCCCCCTGGAAGCTCCCTCGTGCGCT
CTCCTGTTCCGACCCTGCCGCTTACCGGATACCTGTCCGCCTTTCTCCCTTCGGGAAGCGTGGCGCTTTC
TCATAGCTCACGCTGTAGGTATCTCAGTTCGGTGTAGGTCGTTCGCTCCAAGCTGGGCTGTGTGCACGAA
CCCCCCGTTCAGCCCGACCGCTGCGCCTTATCCGGTAACTATCGTCTTGAGTCCAACCCGGTAAGACACG
ACTTATCGCCACTGGCAGCAGCCACTGGTAACAGGATTAGCAGAGCGAGGTATGTAGGCGGTGCTACAGA
GTTCTTGAAGTGGTGGCCTAACTACGGCTACACTAGAAGAACAGTATTTGGTATCTGCGCTCTGCTGAAG
CCAGTTACCTTCGGAAAAAGAGTTGGTAGCTCTTGATCCGGCAAACAAACCACCGCTGGTAGCGGTGGTT
TTTTTGTTTGCAAGCAGCAGATTACGCGCAGAAAAAAAGGATCTCAAGAAGATCCTTTGATCTTTTCTAC
GGGGTCTGACGCTCAGTGGAACGAAAACTCACGTTAAGGGATTTTGGTCATGAGATTATCAAAAAGGATC
TTCACCTAGATCCTTTTAAATTAAAAATGAAGTTTTAAATCAATCTAAAGTATATATGAGTAAACTTGGT
CTGACAGTTACCAATGCTTAATCAGTGAGGCACCTATCTCAGCGATCTGTCTATTTCGTTCATCCATAGT
TGCCTGACTCCCCGTCGTGTAGATAACTACGATACGGGAGGGCTTACCATCTGGCCCCAGTGCTGCAATG
ATACCGCGAGACCCACGCTCACCGGCTCCAGATTTATCAGCAATAAACCAGCCAGCCGGAAGGGCCGAGC
GCAGAAGTGGTCCTGCAACTTTATCCGCCTCCATCCAGTCTATTAATTGTTGCCGGGAAGCTAGAGTAAG
TAGTTCGCCAGTTAATAGTTTGCGCAACGTTGTTGCCATTGCTACAGGCATCGTGGTGTCACGCTCGTCG
TTTGGTATGGCTTCATTCAGCTCCGGTTCCCAACGATCAAGGCGAGTTACATGATCCCCCATGTTGTGCA
AAAAAGCGGTTAGCTCCTTCGGTCCTCCGATCGTTGTCAGAAGTAAGTTGGCCGCAGTGTTATCACTCAT
GGTTATGGCAGCACTGCATAATTCTCTTACTGTCATGCCATCCGTAAGATGCTTTTCTGTGACTGGTGAG
TACTCAACCAAGTCATTCTGAGAATAGTGTATGCGGCGACCGAGTTGCTCTTGCCCGGCGTCAATACGGG
ATAATACCGCGCCACATAGCAGAACTTTAAAAGTGCTCATCATTGGAAAACGTTCTTCGGGGCGAAAACT
CTCAAGGATCTTACCGCTGTTGAGATCCAGTTCGATGTAACCCACTCGTGCACCCAACTGATCTTCAGCA
TCTTTTACTTTCACCAGCGTTTCTGGGTGAGCAAAAACAGGAAGGCAAAATGCCGCAAAAAAGGGAATAA
GGGCGACACGGAAATGTTGAATACTCATACTCTTCCTTTTTCAATATTATTGAAGCATTTATCAGGGTTA
TTGTCTCATGAGCGGATACATATTTGAATGTATTTAGAAAAATAAACAAATAGGGGTTCCGCGCACATTT
CCCCGAAAAGTGCCACCTGACGTC
