Features (pLannotate 1.2.2; 21 found; start..end, strand, type, name):
     28..80      -  misc_feature   bom (fragment): basis of mobility region from pBR322
    235..273     +  promoter       minimal CMV promoter: human cytomegalovirus (CMV) immediate early promoter
    309..1010    +  CDS            dTomato: dTomato is a basic (constitutively fluorescent) orange fluorescent protein published in 2004, derived from Discosoma sp.. It is reported to be a somewhat slowly-maturing dimer with low acid sensitivity.
   1041..1067    +  CDS            NES: nuclear export signal from the HIV Rev protein (Fischer et al., 1995)
   1096..1244    +  CDS            MS2 (fragment): bacteriophage MS2 coat protein binds to a specific stem-loop structure in the viral RNA (Peabody, 1993)
   1257..1455    +  CDS            MS2 (fragment): bacteriophage MS2 coat protein binds to a specific stem-loop structure in the viral RNA (Peabody, 1993)
   1512..1530    -  promoter       SP6 promoter: promoter for bacteriophage SP6 RNA polymerase
   1556..1780    +  polyA_signal   bGH poly(A) signal: bovine growth hormone polyadenylation signal
   1784..1805    +  promoter       SV40 promoter (fragment): SV40 enhancer and early promoter
   1826..2254    +  rep_origin     f1 ori (sequence partly withheld): f1 bacteriophage origin of replication; arrow indicates direction of (+) strand synthesis
   2268..2597    +  promoter       SV40 promoter: SV40 enhancer and early promoter
   2664..3455    +  CDS            neo: KKA2_KLEPN - Also known as kan, nptII. Experimental evidence at protein level: Swiss-Prot protein existence level 1. Resistance to kanamycin, neomycin, paromomycin, ribostamycin, butirosin and gentamicin B. From Klebsiella pneumoniae.
   3479..3637    +  CDS            ble (fragment): BLE_KLEPN - Experimental evidence at protein level: Swiss-Prot protein existence level 1. Binding protein with a strong affinity to the bleomycin family of antibiotics. Binds to CL990; an antimitotic-antibiotic compound. From Klebsiella pneumoniae.
   3632..3753    +  polyA_signal   SV40 poly(A) signal: SV40 polyadenylation signal
   3826..3842    -  protein_bind   lac operator: The lac repressor binds to the lac operator to inhibit transcription in E. coli. This inhibition can be relieved by adding lactose or isopropyl-β-D-thiogalactopyranoside (IPTG). lac repressor encoded by lacI
   3850..3880    -  promoter       lac promoter: promoter for the E. coli lac operon
   3895..3916    -  protein_bind   CAP binding site: CAP binding activates transcription in the presence of cAMP. E. coli catabolite activator protein
   3929..4021    -  CDS            lacI (fragment): lac repressor; lacI; The lac repressor binds to the lac operator to inhibit transcription in E. coli. This inhibition can be relieved by adding lactose or isopropyl-β-D-thiogalactopyranoside (IPTG).
   4204..4792    -  rep_origin     ori: high-copy-number ColE1/pMB1/pBR322/pUC origin of replication
   4963..5823    -  CDS            AmpR: β-lactamase; bla; confers resistance to ampicillin, carbenicillin, and related antibiotics
   5824..5928    -  promoter       AmpR promoter: bla
>Addgene plasmid #238913 | tdTomato-fMCP Sequencing Result | analyzer sequence | sequence record 478600
GACGGATCGGGAGATCTCCCGATCCCCTATGGTGCACTCTCAGTACAATCTGCTCTGATGCCGCATAGTT
AAGCCAGTATCTGCTCCCTGCTTGTGTGTTGGAGGTCGCTGAGTAGTGCGCGAGCAAAATTTAAGCTACA
ACAAGGCAAGGCTTGACCGACAATTGCATGAAGAATCTGCTTAGGGTTAGGCGTTTTGCGCTGCTTCGCG
ATGTACGGGCCAGATATACGCGTTGGTAGGCGTGTACGGTGGGAGGCCTATATAAGCAGAGCTCGTTTAG
TGAACCGTCAGATCGCGCCGACATCACCATGGTGAGCAAGGGCGAGGAGGTCATCAAAGAGTTCATGCGC
TTCAAGGTGCGCATGGAGGGCTCCATGAACGGCCACGAGTTCGAGATCGAGGGCGAGGGCGAGGGCCGCC
CCTACGAGGGCACCCAGACCGCCAAGCTGAAGGTGACCAAGGGCGGCCCCCTGCCCTTCGCCTGGGACAT
CCTGTCCCCCCAGTTCATGTACGGCTCCAAGGCGTACGTGAAGCACCCCGCCGACATCCCCGATTACAAG
AAGCTGTCCTTCCCCGAGGGCTTCAAGTGGGAGCGCGTGATGAACTTCGAGGACGGCGGTCTGGTGACCG
TGACCCAGGACTCCTCCCTGCAGGACGGCACGCTGATCTACAAGGTGAAGATGCGCGGCACCAACTTCCC
CCCCGACGGCCCCGTAATGCAGAAGAAGACCATGGGCTGGGAGGCCTCCACCGAGCGCCTGTACCCCCGC
GACGGCGTGCTGAAGGGCGAGATCCACCAGGCCCTGAAGCTGAAGGACGGCGGCCACTACCTGGTGGAGT
TCAAGACCATCTACATGGCCAAGAAGCCCGTGCAACTGCCCGGCTACTACTACGTGGACACCAAGCTGGA
CATCACCTCCCACAACGAGGACTACACCATCGTGGAACAGTACGAGCGCTCCGAGGGCCGCCACCACCTG
TTCCTGTACGGCATGGACGAGCTGTACAAGGGAGGCGGAGGCTCCGGAGGCGGAGGCTCCCTGCCCCCCC
TGGAGCGCCTGACCCTGGGAGGCGGAGGCTCCGGAGGCGGAGGCTCCGCCTGGCGTTCGTACTTAAATAT
GGAACTAACCATTCCAATTTTCGCCACGAATTCCGACTGCGAGCTTATTGTTAAGGCAATGCAAGGTCTC
CTAAAAGATGGAAACCCGATTCCCTCAGCAATCGCAGCAAACTCCGGCATCTACGGCTCCGGAATGGCTT
CTAACTTTACTCAGTTCGTTCTCGTCGACAATGGCGGAACTGGCGACGTGACTGTCGCCCCAAGCAACTT
CGCTAACGGGATCGCTGAATGGATCAGCTCTAACTCGCGTTCACAGGCTTACAAAGTAACCTGTAGCGTT
CGTCAGAGCTCTGCGCAGAATCGCAAATACACCATCAAAGTCGAGGTGCCTAAAGGCGGATCCCGTCGCC
GCCGTCGTCGCCGCGGTTAAGAATTCTCTAGAGGGCCCTATTCTATAGTGTCACCTAAATGCTAGAGCTC
GCTGATCAGCCTCGACTGTGCCTTCTAGTTGCCAGCCATCTGTTGTTTGCCCCTCCCCCGTGCCTTCCTT
GACCCTGGAAGGTGCCACTCCCACTGTCCTTTCCTAATAAAATGAGGAAATTGCATCGCATTGTCTGAGT
AGGTGTCATTCTATTCTGGGGGGTGGGGTGGGGCAGGACAGCAAGGGGGAGGATTGGGAAGACAATAGCA
GGCATGCTGGGGATGCGGTGGGCTCTATGGCTTCTGAGGCGGAAAGAACCAGCTGGGGCTCTAGGGGGTA
TCCCC
[124 nt withheld, positions 1826-1949]
C
[91 nt withheld, positions 1951-2041]
A
[49 nt withheld, positions 2043-2091]
CCTTTGACGTTGGAGTCCACGTTCTTT
[37 nt withheld, positions 2119-2155]
ACCCTATCTCGGTCTATTCTTTTGATTTATAAGGGATTTTGCCGATTTCGGCCTATTGGTTAAAAAATGA
GCTGATTTAACAAAAATTTAACGCGAATTAATTCTGTGGAATGTGTGTCAGTTAGGGTGTGGAAAGTCCC
CAGGCTCCCCAGCAGGCAGAAGTATGCAAAGCATGCATCTCAATTAGTCAGCAACCAGGTGTGGAAAGTC
CCCAGGCTCCCCAGCAGGCAGAAGTATGCAAAGCATGCATCTCAATTAGTCAGCAACCATAGTCCCGCCC
CTAACTCCGCCCATCCCGCCCCTAACTCCGCCCAGTTCCGCCCATTCTCCGCCCCATGGCTGACTAATTT
TTTTTATTTATGCAGAGGCCGAGGCCGCCTCTGCCTCTGAGCTATTCCAGAAGTAGTGAGGAGGCTTTTT
TGGAGGCCTAGGCTTTTGCAAAAAGCTCCCGGGAGCTTGTATATCCATTTTCGGATCTGATCAAGAGACA
GGATGAGGATCGTTTCGCATGATTGAACAAGATGGATTGCACGCAGGTTCTCCGGCCGCTTGGGTGGAGA
GGCTATTCGGCTATGACTGGGCACAACAGACAATCGGCTGCTCTGATGCCGCCGTGTTCCGGCTGTCAGC
GCAGGGGCGCCCGGTTCTTTTTGTCAAGACCGACCTGTCCGGTGCCCTGAATGAACTGCAGGACGAGGCA
GCGCGGCTATCGTGGCTGGCCACGACGGGCGTTCCTTGCGCAGCTGTGCTCGACGTTGTCACTGAAGCGG
GAAGGGACTGGCTGCTATTGGGCGAAGTGCCGGGGCAGGATCTCCTGTCATCTCACCTTGCTCCTGCCGA
GAAAGTATCCATCATGGCTGATGCAATGCGGCGGCTGCATACGCTTGATCCGGCTACCTGCCCATTCGAC
CACCAAGCGAAACATCGCATCGAGCGAGCACGTACTCGGATGGAAGCCGGTCTTGTCGATCAGGATGATC
TGGACGAAGAGCATCAGGGGCTCGCGCCAGCCGAACTGTTCGCCAGGCTCAAGGCGCGCATGCCCGACGG
CGAGGATCTCGTCGTGACCCATGGCGATGCCTGCTTGCCGAATATCATGGTGGAAAATGGCCGCTTTTCT
GGATTCATCGACTGTGGCCGGCTGGGTGTGGCGGACCGCTATCAGGACATAGCGTTGGCTACCCGTGATA
TTGCTGAAGAGCTTGGCGGCGAATGGGCTGACCGCTTCCTCGTGCTTTACGGTATCGCCGCTCCCGATTC
GCAGCGCATCGCCTTCTATCGCCTTCTTGACGAGTTCTTCTGAGCGGGACTCTGGGGTTCGAAATGACCG
ACCAAGCGACGCCCAACCTGCCATCACGAGATTTCGATTCCACCGCCGCCTTCTATGAAAGGTTGGGCTT
CGGAATCGTTTTCCGGGACGCCGGCTGGATGATCCTCCAGCGCGGGGATCTCATGCTGGAGTTCTTCGCC
CACCCCAACTTGTTTATTGCAGCTTATAATGGTTACAAATAAAGCAATAGCATCACAAATTTCACAAATA
AAGCATTTTTTTCACTGCATTCTAGTTGTGGTTTGTCCAAACTCATCAATGTATCTTATCATGTCTGTAT
ACCGTCGACCTCTAGCTAGAGCTTGGCGTAATCATGGTCATAGCTGTTTCCTGTGTGAAATTGTTATCCG
CTCACAATTCCACACAACATACGAGCCGGAAGCATAAAGTGTAAAGCCTGGGGTGCCTAATGAGTGAGCT
AACTCACATTAATTGCGTTGCGCTCACTGCCCGCTTTCCAGTCGGGAAACCTGTCGTGCCAGCTGCATTA
ATGAATCGGCCAACGCGCGGGGAGAGGCGGTTTGCGTATTGGGCGCTCTTCCGCTTCCTCGCTCACTGAC
TCGCTGCGCTCGGTCGTTCGGCTGCGGCGAGCGGTATCAGCTCACTCAAAGGCGGTAATACGGTTATCCA
CAGAATCAGGGGATAACGCAGGAAAGAACATGTGAGCAAAAGGCCAGCAAAAGGCCAGGAACCGTAAAAA
GGCCGCGTTGCTGGCGTTTTTCCATAGGCTCCGCCCCCCTGACGAGCATCACAAAAATCGACGCTCAAGT
CAGAGGTGGCGAAACCCGACAGGACTATAAAGATACCAGGCGTTTCCCCCTGGAAGCTCCCTCGTGCGCT
CTCCTGTTCCGACCCTGCCGCTTACCGGATACCTGTCCGCCTTTCTCCCTTCGGGAAGCGTGGCGCTTTC
TCATAGCTCACGCTGTAGGTATCTCAGTTCGGTGTAGGTCGTTCGCTCCAAGCTGGGCTGTGTGCACGAA
CCCCCCGTTCAGCCCGACCGCTGCGCCTTATCCGGTAACTATCGTCTTGAGTCCAACCCGGTAAGACACG
ACTTATCGCCACTGGCAGCAGCCACTGGTAACAGGATTAGCAGAGCGAGGTATGTAGGCGGTGCTACAGA
GTTCTTGAAGTGGTGGCCTAACTACGGCTACACTAGAAGAACAGTATTTGGTATCTGCGCTCTGCTGAAG
CCAGTTACCTTCGGAAAAAGAGTTGGTAGCTCTTGATCCGGCAAACAAACCACCGCTGGTAGCGGTGGTT
TTTTTGTTTGCAAGCAGCAGATTACGCGCAGAAAAAAAGGATCTCAAGAAGATCCTTTGATCTTTTCTAC
GGGGTCTGACGCTCAGTGGAACGAAAACTCACGTTAAGGGATTTTGGTCATGAGATTATCAAAAAGGATC
TTCACCTAGATCCTTTTAAATTAAAAATGAAGTTTTAAATCAATCTAAAGTATATATGAGTAAACTTGGT
CTGACAGTTACCAATGCTTAATCAGTGAGGCACCTATCTCAGCGATCTGTCTATTTCGTTCATCCATAGT
TGCCTGACTCCCCGTCGTGTAGATAACTACGATACGGGAGGGCTTACCATCTGGCCCCAGTGCTGCAATG
ATACCGCGAGACCCACGCTCACCGGCTCCAGATTTATCAGCAATAAACCAGCCAGCCGGAAGGGCCGAGC
GCAGAAGTGGTCCTGCAACTTTATCCGCCTCCATCCAGTCTATTAATTGTTGCCGGGAAGCTAGAGTAAG
TAGTTCGCCAGTTAATAGTTTGCGCAACGTTGTTGCCATTGCTACAGGCATCGTGGTGTCACGCTCGTCG
TTTGGTATGGCTTCATTCAGCTCCGGTTCCCAACGATCAAGGCGAGTTACATGATCCCCCATGTTGTGCA
AAAAAGCGGTTAGCTCCTTCGGTCCTCCGATCGTTGTCAGAAGTAAGTTGGCCGCAGTGTTATCACTCAT
GGTTATGGCAGCACTGCATAATTCTCTTACTGTCATGCCATCCGTAAGATGCTTTTCTGTGACTGGTGAG
TACTCAACCAAGTCATTCTGAGAATAGTGTATGCGGCGACCGAGTTGCTCTTGCCCGGCGTCAATACGGG
ATAATACCGCGCCACATAGCAGAACTTTAAAAGTGCTCATCATTGGAAAACGTTCTTCGGGGCGAAAACT
CTCAAGGATCTTACCGCTGTTGAGATCCAGTTCGATGTAACCCACTCGTGCACCCAACTGATCTTCAGCA
TCTTTTACTTTCACCAGCGTTTCTGGGTGAGCAAAAACAGGAAGGCAAAATGCCGCAAAAAAGGGAATAA
GGGCGACACGGAAATGTTGAATACTCATACTCTTCCTTTTTCAATATTATTGAAGCATTTATCAGGGTTA
TTGTCTCATGAGCGGATACATATTTGAATGTATTTAGAAAAATAAACAAATAGGGGTTCCGCGCACATTT
CCCCGAAAAGTGCCACCTGACGTC
