>Addgene plasmid #238913 | tdTomato-fMCP | depositor partial sequence | sequence record 469092 | tdTomato
ATGGTGAGCAAGGGCGAGGAGGTCATCAAAGAGTTCATGCGCTTCAAGGTGCGCATGGAGGGCTCCATGA
ACGGCCACGAGTTCGAGATCGAGGGCGAGGGCGAGGGCCGCCCCTACGAGGGCACCCAGACCGCCAAGCT
GAAGGTGACCAAGGGCGGCCCCCTGCCCTTCGCCTGGGACATCCTGTCCCCCCAGTTCATGTACGGCTCC
AAGGCGTACGTGAAGCACCCCGCCGACATCCCCGATTACAAGAAGCTGTCCTTCCCCGAGGGCTTCAAGT
GGGAGCGCGTGATGAACTTCGAGGACGGCGGTCTGGTGACCGTGACCCAGGACTCCTCCCTGCAGGACGG
CACGCTGATCTACAAGGTGAAGATGCGCGGCACCAACTTCCCCCCCGACGGCCCCGTAATGCAGAAGAAG
ACCATGGGCTGGGAGGCCTCCACCGAGCGCCTGTACCCCCGCGACGGCGTGCTGAAGGGCGAGATCCACC
AGGCCCTGAAGCTGAAGGACGGCGGCCACTACCTGGTGGAGTTCAAGACCATCTACATGGCCAAGAAGCC
CGTGCAACTGCCCGGCTACTACTACGTGGACACCAAGCTGGACATCACCTCCCACAACGAGGACTACACC
ATCGTGGAACAGTACGAGCGCTCCGAGGGCCGCCACCACCTGTTCCTGGGGCATGGCACCGGCAGCACCG
GCAGCGGCAGCTCCGGCACCGCCTCCTCCGAGGACAACAACATGGCCGTCATCAAAGAGTTCATGCGCTT
CAAGGTGCGCATGGAGGGCTCCATGAACGGCCACGAGTTCGAGATCGAGGGCGAGGGCGAGGGCCGCCCC
TACGAGGGCACCCAGACCGCCAAGCTGAAGGTGACCAAGGGCGGCCCCCTGCCCTTCGCCTGGGACATCC
TGTCCCCCCAGTTCATGTACGGCTCCAAGGCGTACGTGAAGCACCCCGCCGACATCCCCGATTACAAGAA
GCTGTCCTTCCCCGAGGGCTTCAAGTGGGAGCGCGTGATGAACTTCGAGGACGGCGGTCTGGTGACCGTG
ACCCAGGACTCCTCCCTGCAGGACGGCACGCTGATCTACAAGGTGAAGATGCGCGGCACCAACTTCCCCC
CCGACGGCCCCGTAATGCAGAAGAAGACCATGGGCTGGGAGGCCTCCACCGAGCGCCTGTACCCCCGCGA
CGGCGTGCTGAAGGGCGAGATCCACCAGGCCCTGAAGCTGAAGGACGGCGGCCACTACCTGGTGGAGTTC
AAGACCATCTACATGGCCAAGAAGCCCGTGCAACTGCCCGGCTACTACTACGTGGACACCAAGCTGGACA
TCACCTCCCACAACGAGGACTACACCATCGTGGAACAGTACGAGCGCTCCGAGGGCCGCCACCACCTGTT
CCTGTACGGCATGGACGAGCTGTACAAG
