>Addgene plasmid #238913 | tdTomato-fMCP | depositor partial sequence | sequence record 469093 | fMCP
GCCTGGCGTTCGTACTTAAATATGGAACTAACCATTCCAATTTTCGCCACGAATTCCGACTGCGAGCTTA
TTGTTAAGGCAATGCAAGGTCTCCTAAAAGATGGAAACCCGATTCCCTCAGCAATCGCAGCAAACTCCGG
CATCTACGGCTCCGGAATGGCTTCTAACTTTACTCAGTTCGTTCTCGTCGACAATGGCGGAACTGGCGAC
GTGACTGTCGCCCCAAGCAACTTCGCTAACGGGATCGCTGAATGGATCAGCTCTAACTCGCGTTCACAGG
CTTACAAAGTAACCTGTAGCGTTCGTCAGAGCTCTGCGCAGAATCGCAAATACACCATCAAAGTCGAGGT
GCCTAAAGGCGGATCCCGTCGCCGCCGTCGTCGCCGCGGT
